Addgene plasmid #27624: pDONR221 - myc ULK1 k46I
Depositing lab: Reuben Shaw. Depositing organization: Salk Institute for Biological Studies. Publication: Phosphorylation of ULK1 (hATG1) by AMP-activated protein kinase connects energy sensing to mitophagy. Egan DF, Shackelford DB, Mihaylova MM, Gelino S, Kohnz RA, Mair W, Vasquez DS, Joshi A, Gwinn DM, Taylor R, Asara JM, Fitzpatrick J, Dillin A, Viollet B, Kundu M, Hansen M, Shaw RJ. Science. 2011 Jan 28;331(6016):456-61. doi: 10.1126/science.1196371. Epub 2010 Dec 23. PubMed 21205641.
Backbone
  Vector backbone: pDONR221
  Backbone size w/o insert (bp): 4762
  Vector type: gateway donr vector
Growth in bacteria
  Bacterial resistance: Kanamycin, 50 μg/mL
  Growth temperature: 37°C
  Growth strain: DH5alpha
  Copy number: Unknown
Gene/Insert
  Gene/Insert name: mouse myc ULK1 K46I
  Species: M. musculus (mouse)
  Insert size (bp): 3192
  Mutation: Initial M from ULK1 removed. Silent mutation at Arginine 5. Does not affect amino acid sequence.K46I mutation makes protein catalytically inactive.
  Entrez Gene: Myc (a.k.a. Myc2, Niard, Nird, bHLHe39)
  Tag / fusion protein: myc (N terminal on insert)
  Cloning method: Gateway Cloning; 5′ cloning site none/attP1 (unknown if destroyed); 3′ cloning site none/attP2 (unknown if destroyed)
  Sequencing primers: 5′ M13F; 3′ M13R
Terms and licenses: Academic/Nonprofit Terms; Industry Terms: Not Available to Industry
How to cite: pDONR221 - myc ULK1 k46I was a gift from Reuben Shaw (Addgene plasmid # 27624 ; http://n2t.net/addgene:27624 ; RRID:Addgene_27624)
