[The description below was written by a language model from this plasmid's Addgene catalogue record.]
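Description:
pDONR221 - myc ULK1 k46I is a Gateway entry-type clone built in the pDONR221 donor vector backbone, propagated in E. coli under kanamycin selection. The record lists the backbone as 4762 bp without insert and does not state the copy number or describe the origin of replication. No feature table is provided, so details of the backbone elements are not documented here. The insert was introduced by Gateway recombination at the attP1 and attP2 positions of the donor vector. In a standard BP reaction these sites are converted to attL sites flanking the insert, although the record marks the status of the sites as unknown.

The payload is a 3192 bp mouse (M. musculus) ULK1 coding sequence carrying an N-terminal myc epitope tag. The native initiator methionine of ULK1 has been removed so that the tag reads directly into the kinase, and there is a silent change at arginine 5 that does not alter the protein. The key feature is the K46I substitution, which the record states makes the protein catalytically inactive, giving a kinase-dead version of this autophagy-initiating kinase. The catalogue links the entry to the Myc gene, but this appears to reflect the epitope tag rather than the actual gene of interest, which is ULK1.

As a donor-vector clone it carries no stated promoter for expression in mammalian cells. Its typical role is as a shuttle from which the tagged mutant ORF can be transferred by LR recombination into destination vectors of choice. The associated work concerns AMPK phosphorylation of ULK1 in energy sensing and mitophagy, where a kinase-dead ULK1 would serve as a negative control alongside wild-type protein.
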