>Addgene plasmid #27624 | pDONR221 - myc ULK1 k46I | addgene partial sequence | sequence record 33952 | 27624 with M13F
TTTTATTTTGACTGATAGTGACCTGTTCGTTGCAACAAATTGATGAGCAATGCTTTTTTATAATGCCAAC
TTTGTACAAAAAAGCAGGCTTCACCATGGAACAAAAGCTAATCTCCGAGGAAGACTTGGGAGGAATAGAG
CCGGGCCGAGGCGGCGTCGAGACCGTGGGCAAGTTCGAGTTCTCTCGCAAGGACCTGATTGGACACGGCG
CCTTCGCGGTGGTCTTCAAGGGTCGACACCGCGAGAAGCACGACCTGGAGGTGGCCGTCATATGCATTAA
CAAGAAGAACCTTGCCAAGTCCCAAACACTGCTGGGAAAGGAAATCAAAATCCTGAAGGAACTAAAGCAC
GAAAACATCGTGGCGCTGTATGACTTCCAGGAAATGGCTAATTCTGTCTACCTGGTCATGGAGTATTGTA
ATGGTGGAGACCTGGCTGACTACCTGCACACTATGCGCACACTGAGTGAAGACACTGTCAGGCTTTTCCT
ACAGCAGATCGCTGGCGCCATGCGGCTGCTGCACAGCAAGGGCATCATCCACCGGGACCTGAAGCCCCAA
AACATCCTGCTGTCCAACCCTGGGGGCCGCCGGGCCAACCCCAGCAACATCCGAGTCAAGATTGCTGACT
TTGGATTCGCTCGGTACCTCCAGAGCAACATGATGGCGGCCACACTCTGTGGTTCTCCTATGTACATGGC
TCCTGAGGTCATTATGTCCCAGCACTACGATGGAAAGGCTGACCTGTGGAGCATTGGCACCATTGTCTAC
CAGTGTCTGACAGGGAAGGCCCCTTTTCAGGCCAGCAGCCCTCAGGATTTGCGCCTGTTTTATGAG
